Addgene plasmid #230364: AiP12925 - pAAV-AiE0078h_3xC3-minBG-SYFP2-WPRE3-BGHpA (Alias: CN2925)
Purpose: AiE0078h_3xC3 is an enhancer sequence, designed to drive AAV-mediated transgene expression in specific populations of brain cells
Depositing lab: Allen Institute for Brain Science & Jonathan Ting. Depositing organization: Allen Institute. Publication: A suite of enhancer AAVs and transgenic mouse lines for genetic access to cortical cell types. Ben-Simon Y, Hooper M, Narayan S, Daigle TL, Dwivedi D, Way SW, Oster A, Stafford DA, Mich JK, Taormina MJ, Martinez RA, Opitz-Araya X, Roth JR, Alexander JR, Allen S, Amster A, Arbuckle J, Ayala A, Baker PM, Bakken TE, Barcelli T, Barta S, Bendrick J, Bertagnolli D, Bielstein C, Bishwakarma P, Bowlus J, Boyer G, Brouner K, Casian B, Casper T, Chakka AB, Chakrabarty R, Chance RK, Chavan S, Clark M, Colbert K, Collman F, Daniel S, Departee M, DiValentin P, Donadio N, Dotson N, Egdorf T, Fliss T, Gabitto M, Garcia J, Gary A, Gasperini M, Gloe J, Goldy J, Gore BB, Graybuck L, Greisman N, Haeseleer F, Halterman C, Haradon Z, Hastings SD, Helback O, Ho W, Hockemeyer D, Huang C, Huff S, Hunker A, Johansen N, Jones D, Juneau Z, Kalmbach B, Kannan M, Khem S, Kussick E, Kutsal R, Larsen R, Lee C, Lee AY, Leibly M, Lenz GH, Li S, Liang E, Lusk N, Madigan Z, Malloy J, Malone J, McCue R, Melchor J, Mollenkopf T, Moosman S, Morin E, Newman D, Ng L, Ngo K, Omstead V, Otto S, Oyama A, Pena N, Pham T, Phillips E, Pom CA, Potekhina L, Ransford S, Ray PL, Rette D, Reynoldson C, Rimorin C, Rocha D, Ruiz A, Sanchez REA, Sawyer L, Sedeno-Cortes A, Sevigny JP, Shapovalova N, Shepard N, Shulga L, Sigler AR, Siverts L, Soliman S, Somasundaram S, Staats B, Stewart K, Szelenyi E, Tieu M, Trader C, Tran A, van Velthoven CTJ, Walker M, Wang Y, Weed N, Wirthlin M, Wood T, Wynalda B, Yao Z, Zhou T, Ariza J, Dee N, Reding M, Ronellenfitch K, Mufti S, Sunkin SM, Smith KA, Esposito L, Waters J, Thyagarajan B, Yao S, Lein ES, Zeng H, Levi BP, Ngai J, Ting JT, Tasic B. Cell. 2025 May 16:S0092-8674(25)00513-6. doi: 10.1016/j.cell.2025.05.002. PubMed 40403729.
Backbone
  Vector backbone: pAAV2
  Vector type: AAV
Growth in bacteria
  Bacterial resistance: Ampicillin, 100 μg/mL
  Growth temperature: 37°C
  Growth strain: NEB Stable
  Copy number: High Copy
Gene/Insert
  Gene/Insert name: SYFP2
  Species: Synthetic
  Promoter: minBG
  Cloning method: Gibson Cloning
Terms and licenses: Academic/Nonprofit Terms; Industry Terms: Not Available to Industry
How to cite: AiP12925 - pAAV-AiE0078h_3xC3-minBG-SYFP2-WPRE3-BGHpA (Alias: CN2925) was a gift from Allen Institute for Brain Science & Jonathan Ting (Addgene plasmid # 230364 ; http://n2t.net/addgene:230364 ; RRID:Addgene_230364)
