[The description below was written by a language model from this plasmid's Addgene catalogue record and pLannotate feature annotations shown in this document.]
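Description:
AiP12925 - pAAV-AiE0078h_3xC3-minBG-SYFP2-WPRE3-BGHpA (alias CN2925) is an AAV transfer plasmid of about 4.9 kb built on a pAAV2 backbone and intended for packaging into recombinant adeno-associated virus for delivery to brain tissue. In bacteria it is maintained at high copy from a ColE1/pUC-type origin and selected with ampicillin through the β-lactamase gene and its native promoter. An f1 phage origin is also present, along with small remnants of pBR322 bom and rop sequences that are backbone leftovers. The record lists a recombination-deficient strain for growth, in keeping with the repeat-rich ITRs.

The payload sits between AAV2 inverted terminal repeats, which provide the signals for genome replication and encapsidation. The right ITR is annotated in full, while the left one is detected only as short fragments in the sequencing-derived annotation. The expression cassette places the AiE0078h_3xC3 enhancer upstream of the minBG minimal promoter, so that transcription depends largely on the enhancer's cell-type-restricted activity. Neither the enhancer nor the minimal promoter is picked up in the feature table, but they presumably occupy the unannotated stretch ahead of the reporter; the name suggests a triplicated core of the enhancer, though the record does not spell this out. The cassette drives SYFP2, a fast-maturing monomeric yellow fluorescent protein, followed by WPRE3, a shortened woodchuck posttranscriptional element (annotated as two WPRE fragments) that boosts transcript expression, and the bovine growth hormone polyadenylation signal.

The construct serves as an enhancer-reporter AAV for labelling specific brain cell populations. The record does not state which population this enhancer targets.
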