Features (pLannotate 1.2.2; 14 found; start..end, strand, type, name):
     12..39      +  repeat_region  AAV2 ITR (fragment): inverted terminal repeat of adeno-associated virus serotype 2 inverted
     68..95      +  repeat_region  AAV2 ITR (fragment): inverted terminal repeat of adeno-associated virus serotype 2 inverted
    880..1596    +  CDS            SYFP2: SYFP2 is a basic (constitutively fluorescent) yellow fluorescent protein published in 2006, derived from Aequorea victoria. It is reported to be a very rapidly-maturing monomer with moderate acid sensitivity.
   1636..1793    +  misc_feature   WPRE (fragment): woodchuck hepatitis virus posttranscriptional regulatory element
   1799..1879    +  misc_feature   WPRE (fragment): woodchuck hepatitis virus posttranscriptional regulatory element
   1896..2007    +  polyA_signal   bGH poly(A) signal: bovine growth hormone polyadenylation signal
   2125..2265    +  repeat_region  AAV2 ITR: inverted terminal repeat of adeno-associated virus serotype 2 inverted
   2270..2321    -  misc_feature   bom (fragment): basis of mobility region from pBR322
   2340..2795    +  rep_origin     f1 ori (sequence partly withheld): f1 bacteriophage origin of replication; arrow indicates direction of (+) strand synthesis
   2796..2845    -  misc_feature   bom (fragment): basis of mobility region from pBR322
   2947..2982    -  CDS            rop (fragment): Rop protein, which maintains plasmids at low copy number; rop
   3077..3181    +  promoter       AmpR promoter: bla
   3182..4042    +  CDS            AmpR: β-lactamase; bla; confers resistance to ampicillin, carbenicillin, and related antibiotics
   4213..4801    +  rep_origin     ori: high-copy-number ColE1/pMB1/pBR322/pUC origin of replication
>Addgene plasmid #230364 | AiP12925 - pAAV-AiE0078h_3xC3-minBG-SYFP2-WPRE3-BGHpA (Alias: CN2925) | addgene full sequence | sequence record 461907 | Addgene NGS Result
CCTGCAGGCAGCTGCGCGCTCGCTCGCTCACTGAGGCCGCCCGGGCGTCGGGCGACCTTTGGTCGCCCGG
CCTCAGTGAGCGAGCGAGCGCGCAGAGAGGGAGTGGCCAACTCCATCACTAGGGGTTCCTGCGGCCGCAC
GCGTCCTTTATTTTCATTCTTTTTGCACAAACCATCTTCCTGAATGGCTGTTTACCTAAAGAAGAATAAC
AAAATAAAAGGTGCTAGGAAATGGAGTAGGCAGAGATCACAAATGTTTAATTAAAAAAAAAAAAAGTCAT
GTACTTTCATAGATATTCACAATCCTCTCTAGTATACTTTCAAATCAGTTTTAATTTCAGTTTAGTGTTT
TTATGTCCTTTATTTTCATTCTTTTTGCACAAACCATCTTCCTGAATGGCTGTTTACCTAAAGAAGAATA
ACAAAATAAAAGGTGCTAGGAAATGGAGTAGGCAGAGATCACAAATGTTTAATTAAAAAAAAAAAAAGTC
ATGTACTTTCATAGATATTCACAATCCTCTCTAGTATACTTTCAAATCAGTTTTAATTTCAGTTTAGTGT
TTTTATGTCCTTTATTTTCATTCTTTTTGCACAAACCATCTTCCTGAATGGCTGTTTACCTAAAGAAGAA
TAACAAAATAAAAGGTGCTAGGAAATGGAGTAGGCAGAGATCACAAATGTTTAATTAAAAAAAAAAAAAG
TCATGTACTTTCATAGATATTCACAATCCTCTCTAGTATACTTTCAAATCAGTTTTAATTTCAGTTTAGT
GTTTTTATGTGAGCTCGGGCTGGGCATAAAAGTCAGGGCAGAGCCATCTATTGCTTACATTTGCTTCTGG
GATCCAGATCTTTCGAAGCTAGCGCTACCGGTCGCCACCATGGTGAGCAAGGGCGAGGAGCTGTTCACCG
GGGTGGTGCCCATCCTGGTCGAGCTGGACGGCGACGTAAACGGCCACAAGTTCAGCGTGTCCGGCGAGGG
CGAGGGCGATGCCACCTACGGCAAGCTGACCCTGAAGCTGATCTGCACCACCGGCAAGCTGCCCGTGCCC
TGGCCCACCCTCGTGACCACCCTGGGCTACGGCGTGCAGTGCTTCGCCCGCTACCCCGACCACATGAAGC
AGCACGACTTCTTCAAGTCCGCCATGCCCGAAGGCTACGTCCAGGAGCGCACCATCTTCTTCAAGGACGA
CGGCAACTACAAGACCCGCGCCGAGGTGAAGTTCGAGGGCGACACCCTGGTGAACCGCATCGAGCTGAAG
GGCATCGACTTCAAGGAGGACGGCAACATCCTGGGGCACAAGCTGGAGTACAACTACAACAGCCACAACG
TCTATATCACCGCCGACAAGCAGAAGAACGGCATCAAGGCCAACTTCAAGATCCGCCACAACATCGAGGA
CGGCGGCGTGCAGCTCGCCGACCACTACCAGCAGAACACCCCCATCGGCGACGGCCCCGTGCTGCTGCCC
GACAACCACTACCTGAGCTACCAGTCCAAGCTGAGCAAAGACCCCAACGAGAAGCGCGATCACATGGTCC
TGCTGGAGTTCGTGACCGCCGCCGGGATCACTCTCGGCATGGACGAGCTGTACAAGTAAGTCGACGGCGC
GCCGCGGCCGCGAATTCGATATCATAATCAACCTCTGGATTACAAAATTTGTGAAAGATTGACTGGTATT
CTTAACTATGTTGCTCCTTTTACGCTATGTGGATACGCTGCTTTAATGCCTTTGTATCATGCTATTGCTT
CCCGTATGGCTTTCATTTTCTCCTCCTTGTATAAATCCTGGTTAGTTCTTGCCACGGCGGAACTCATCGC
CGCCTGCCTTGCCCGCTGCTGGACAGGGGCTCGGCTGTTGGGCACTGACAATTCCGTGGCTCGAGAGATC
TTCGACTGTGCCTTCTAGTTGCCAGCCATCTGTTGTTTGCCCCTCCCCCGTGCCTTCCTTGACCCTGGAA
GGTGCCACTCCCACTGTCCTTTCCTAATAAAATGAGGAAATTGCATCGCATTGTCTGAGTAGGTGTCATT
CTATTCTGGGGGGTGGGGTGGGGCAGGACAGCAAGGGGGAGGATTGGGAAGACAATAGCAGGCATGAGAT
CTCACGTGCGGACCGAGCGGCCGCAGGAACCCCTAGTGATGGAGTTGGCCACTCCCTCTCTGCGCGCTCG
CTCGCTCACTGAGGCCGGGCGACCAAAGGTCGCCCGACGCCCGGGCTTTGCCCGGGCGGCCTCAGTGAGC
GAGCGAGCGCGCAGCTGCCTGCAGGGGCGCCTGATGCGGTATTTTCTCCTTACGCATCTGTGCGGTATTT
CACACCGCATA
[95 nt withheld, positions 2322-2416]
T
[46 nt withheld, positions 2418-2463]
C
[141 nt withheld, positions 2465-2605]
CCTTTGACGTTGGAGTCCACGTTCTTT
[37 nt withheld, positions 2633-2669]
ACTCTATCTCGGGCTATTCTTTTGATTTATAAGGGATTTTGCCGATTTCGGTCTATTGGTTAAAAAATGA
GCTGATTTAACAAAAATTTAACGCGAATTTTAACAAAATATTAACGTTTACAATTTTATGGTGCACTCTC
AGTACAATCTGCTCTGATGCCGCATAGTTAAGCCAGCCCCGACACCCGCCAACACCCGCTGACGCGCCCT
GACGGGCTTGTCTGCTCCCGGCATCCGCTTACAGACAAGCTGTGACCGTCTCCGGGAGCTGCATGTGTCA
GAGGTTTTCACCGTCATCACCGAAACGCGCGAGACGAAAGGGCCTCGTGATACGCCTATTTTTATAGGTT
AATGTCATGATAATAATGGTTTCTTAGACGTCAGGTGGCACTTTTCGGGGAAATGTGCGCGGAACCCCTA
TTTGTTTATTTTTCTAAATACATTCAAATATGTATCCGCTCATGAGACAATAACCCTGATAAATGCTTCA
ATAATATTGAAAAAGGAAGAGTATGAGTATTCAACATTTCCGTGTCGCCCTTATTCCCTTTTTTGCGGCA
TTTTGCCTTCCTGTTTTTGCTCACCCAGAAACGCTGGTGAAAGTAAAAGATGCTGAAGATCAGTTGGGTG
CACGAGTGGGTTACATCGAACTGGATCTCAACAGCGGTAAGATCCTTGAGAGTTTTCGCCCCGAAGAACG
TTTTCCAATGATGAGCACTTTTAAAGTTCTGCTATGTGGCGCGGTATTATCCCGTATTGACGCCGGGCAA
GAGCAACTCGGTCGCCGCATACACTATTCTCAGAATGACTTGGTTGAGTACTCACCAGTCACAGAAAAGC
ATCTTACGGATGGCATGACAGTAAGAGAATTATGCAGTGCTGCCATAACCATGAGTGATAACACTGCGGC
CAACTTACTTCTGACAACGATCGGAGGACCGAAGGAGCTAACCGCTTTTTTGCACAACATGGGGGATCAT
GTAACTCGCCTTGATCGTTGGGAACCGGAGCTGAATGAAGCCATACCAAACGACGAGCGTGACACCACGA
TGCCTGTAGCAATGGCAACAACGTTGCGCAAACTATTAACTGGCGAACTACTTACTCTAGCTTCCCGGCA
ACAATTAATAGACTGGATGGAGGCGGATAAAGTTGCAGGACCACTTCTGCGCTCGGCCCTTCCGGCTGGC
TGGTTTATTGCTGATAAATCTGGAGCCGGTGAGCGTGGGTCTCGCGGTATCATTGCAGCACTGGGGCCAG
ATGGTAAGCCCTCCCGTATCGTAGTTATCTACACGACGGGGAGTCAGGCAACTATGGATGAACGAAATAG
ACAGATCGCTGAGATAGGTGCCTCACTGATTAAGCATTGGTAACTGTCAGACCAAGTTTACTCATATATA
CTTTAGATTGATTTAAAACTTCATTTTTAATTTAAAAGGATCTAGGTGAAGATCCTTTTTGATAATCTCA
TGACCAAAATCCCTTAACGTGAGTTTTCGTTCCACTGAGCGTCAGACCCCGTAGAAAAGATCAAAGGATC
TTCTTGAGATCCTTTTTTTCTGCGCGTAATCTGCTGCTTGCAAACAAAAAAACCACCGCTACCAGCGGTG
GTTTGTTTGCCGGATCAAGAGCTACCAACTCTTTTTCCGAAGGTAACTGGCTTCAGCAGAGCGCAGATAC
CAAATACTGTTCTTCTAGTGTAGCCGTAGTTAGGCCACCACTTCAAGAACTCTGTAGCACCGCCTACATA
CCTCGCTCTGCTAATCCTGTTACCAGTGGCTGCTGCCAGTGGCGATAAGTCGTGTCTTACCGGGTTGGAC
TCAAGACGATAGTTACCGGATAAGGCGCAGCGGTCGGGCTGAACGGGGGGTTCGTGCACACAGCCCAGCT
TGGAGCGAACGACCTACACCGAACTGAGATACCTACAGCGTGAGCTATGAGAAAGCGCCACGCTTCCCGA
AGGGAGAAAGGCGGACAGGTATCCGGTAAGCGGCAGGGTCGGAACAGGAGAGCGCACGAGGGAGCTTCCA
GGGGGAAACGCCTGGTATCTTTATAGTCCTGTCGGGTTTCGCCACCTCTGACTTGAGCGTCGATTTTTGT
GATGCTCGTCAGGGGGGCGGAGCCTATGGAAAAACGCCAGCAACGCGGCCTTTTTACGGTTCCTGGCCTT
TTGCTGGCCTTTTGCTCACATGT
